>Addgene plasmid #200281 | pHR-eGFP-CD86tm-HALOtag-FKBP(f36v) | addgene full sequence | sequence record 405985 | Addgene NGS Result
TTGCTCACATGTTCTTTCCTGCGTTATCCCCTGATTCTGTGGATAACCGTATTACCGCCTTTGAGTGAGC
TGATACCGCTCGCCGCAGCCGAACGACCGAGCGCAGCGAGTCAGTGAGCGAGGAAGCGGAAGAGCGCCCA
ATACGCAAACCGCCTCTCCCCGCGCGTTGGCCGATTCATTAATGCAGCTGTGGAATGTGTGTCAGTTAGG
GTGTGGAAAGTCCCCAGGCTCCCCAGCAGGCAGAAGTATGCAAAGCATGCATCTCAATTAGTCAGCAACC
AGGTGTGGAAAGTCCCCAGGCTCCCCAGCAGGCAGAAGTATGCAAAGCATGCATCTCAATTAGTCAGCAA
CCATAGTCCCGCCCCTAACTCCGCCCATCCCGCCCCTAACTCCGCCCAGTTCCGCCCATTCTCCGCCCCA
TGGCTGACTAATTTTTTTTATTTATGCAGAGGCCGAGGCCGCCTCGGCCTCTGAGCTATTCCAGAAGTAG
TGAGGAGGCTTTTTTGGAGGCCTAGGCTTTTGCAAAAAGCTTGGACACAAGACAGGCTTGCGAGATATGT
TTGAGAATACCACTTTATCCCGCGTCAGGGAGAGGCAGTGCGTAAAAAGACGCGGACTCATGTGAAATAC
TGGTTTTTAGTGCGCCAGATCTCTATAATCTCGCGCAACCTATTTTCCCCTCGAACACTTTTTAAGCCGT
AGATAAACAGGCTGGGACACTTCACATGAGCGAAAAATACATCGTCACCTGGGACATGTTGCAGATCCAT
GCACGTAAACTCGCAAGCCGACTGATGCCTTCTGAACAATGGAAAGGCATTATTGCCGTAAGCCGTGGCG
GTCTGTACCGGGTGCGTTACTGGCGCGTGAACTGGGTATTCGTCATGTCGATACCGTTTGTATTTCCAGC
TACGATCACGACAACCAGCGCGAGCTTAAAGTGCTGAAACGCGCAGAAGGCGATGGCGAAGGCTTCATCG
TTATTGATGACCTGGTGGATACCGGTGGTACTGCGGTTGCGATTCGTGAAATGTATCCAAAAGCGCACTT
TGTCACCATCTTCGCAAAACCGGCTGGTCGTCCGCTGGTTGATGACTATGTTGTTGATATCCCGCAAGAT
ACCTGGATTGAACAGCCGTGGGATATGGGCGTCGTATTCGTCCCGCCAATCTCCGGTCGCTAATCTTTTC
AACGCCTGGCACTGCCGGGCGTTGTTCTTTTTAACTTCAGGCGGGTTACAATAGTTTCCAGTAAGTATTC
TGGAGGCTGCATCCATGACACAGGCAAACCTGAGCGAAACCCTGTTCAAACCCCGCTTTAAACATCCTGA
AACCTCGACGCTAGTCCGCCGCTTTAATCACGGCGCACAACCGCCTGTGCAGTCGGCCCTTGATGGTAAA
ACCATCCCTCACTGGTATCGCATGATTAACCGTCTGATGTGGATCTGGCGCGGCATTGACCCACGCGAAA
TCCTCGACGTCCAGGCACGTATTGTGATGAGCGATGCCGAACGTACCGACGATGATTTATACGATACGGT
GATTGGCTACCGTGGCGGCAACTGGATTTATGAGTGGGCCCCGGATCTTTGTGAAGGAACCTTACTTCTG
TGGTGTGACATAATTGGACAAACTACCTACAGAGATTTAAAGCTCTAAGGTAAATATAAAATTTTTAAGT
GTATAATGTGTTAAACTACTGATTCTAATTGTTTGTGTATTTTAGATTCCAACCTATGGAACTGATGAAT
GGGAGCAGTGGTGGAATGCCTTTAATGAGGAAAACCTGTTTTGCTCAGAAGAAATGCCATCTAGTGATGA
TGAGGCTACTGCTGACTCTCAACATTCTACTCCTCCAAAAAAGAAGAGAAAGGTAGAAGACCCCAAGGAC
TTTCCTTCAGAATTGCTAAGTTTTTTGAGTCATGCTGTGTTTAGTAATAGAACTCTTGCTTGCTTTGCTA
TTTACACCACAAAGGAAAAAGCTGCACTGCTATACAAGAAAATTATGGAAAAATATTCTGTAACCTTTAT
AAGTAGGCATAACAGTTATAATCATAACATACTGTTTTTTCTTACTCCACACAGGCATAGAGTGTCTGCT
ATTAATAACTATGCTCAAAAATTGTGTACCTTTAGCTTTTTAATTTGTAAAGGGGTTAATAAGGAATATT
TGATGTATAGTGCCTTGACTAGAGATCATAATCAGCCATACCACATTTGTAGAGGTTTTACTTGCTTTAA
AAAACCTCCCACACCTCCCCCTGAACCTGAAACATAAAATGAATGCAATTGTTGTTGTTAACTTGTTTAT
TGCAGCTTATAATGGTTACAAATAAAGCAATAGCATCACAAATTTCACAAATAAAGCATTTTTTTCACTG
CATTCTAGTTGTGGTTTGTCCAAACTCATCAATGTATCTTATCATGTCTGGATCAACTGGATAACTCAAG
CTAACCAAAATCATCCCAAACTTCCCACCCCATACCCTATTACCACTGCCAATTACCTGTGGTTTCATTT
ACTCTAAACCTGTGATTCCTCTGAATTATTTTCATTTTAAAGAAATTGTATTTGTTAAATATGTACTACA
AACTTAGTAGTTGGAAGGGCTAATTCACTCCCAAAGAAGACAAGATATCCTTGATCTGTGGATCTACCAC
ACACAAGGCTACTTCCCTGATTAGCAGAACTACACACCAGGGCCAGGGGTCAGATATCCACTGACCTTTG
GATGGTGCTACAAGCTAGTACCAGTTGAGCCAGATAAGGTAGAAGAGGCCAATAAAGGAGAGAACACCAG
CTTGTTACACCCTGTGAGCCTGCATGGGATGGATGACCCGGAGAGAGAAGTGTTAGAGTGGAGGTTTGAC
AGCCGCCTAGCATTTCATCACGTGGCCCGAGAGCTGCATCCGGAGTACTTCAAGAACTGCTGATATCGAG
CTTGCTACAAGGGACTTTCCGCTGGGGACTTTCCAGGGAGGCGTGGCCTGGGCGGGACTGGGGAGTGGCG
AGCCCTCAGATCCTGCATATAAGCAGCTGCTTTTTGCCTGTACTGGGTCTCTCTGGTTAGACCAGATCTG
AGCCTGGGAGCTCTCTGGCTAACTAGGGAACCCACTGCTTAAGCCTCAATAAAGCTTGCCTTGAGTGCTT
CAAGTAGTGTGTGCCCGTCTGTTGTGTGACTCTGGTAACTAGAGATCCCTCAGACCCTTTTAGTCAGTGT
GGAAAATCTCTAGCAGTGGCGCCCGAACAGGGACTTGAAAGCGAAAGGGAAACCAGAGGAGCTCTCTCGA
CGCAGGACTCGGCTTGCTGAAGCGCGCACGGCAAGAGGCGAGGGGCGGCGACTGGTGAGTACGCCAAAAA
TTTTGACTAGCGGAGGCTAGAAGGAGAGAGATGGGTGCGAGAGCGTCAGTATTAAGCGGGGGAGAATTAG
ATCGCGATGGGAAAAAATTCGGTTAAGGCCAGGGGGAAAGAAAAAATATAAATTAAAACATATAGTATGG
GCAAGCAGGGAGCTAGAACGATTCGCAGTTAATCCTGGCCTGTTAGAAACATCAGAAGGCTGTAGACAAA
TACTGGGACAGCTACAACCATCCCTTCAGACAGGATCAGAAGAACTTAGATCATTATATAATACAGTAGC
AACCCTCTATTGTGTGCATCAAAGGATAGAGATAAAAGACACCAAGGAAGCTTTAGACAAGATAGAGGAA
GAGCAAAACAAAAGTAAGACCACCGCACAGCAAGCGGCCGGCCGCTGATCTTCAGACCTGGAGGAGGAGA
TATGAGGGACAATTGGAGAAGTGAATTATATAAATATAAAGTAGTAAAAATTGAACCATTAGGAGTAGCA
CCCACCAAGGCAAAGAGAAGAGTGGTGCAGAGAGAAAAAAGAGCAGTGGGAATAGGAGCTTTGTTCCTTG
GGTTCTTGGGAGCAGCAGGAAGCACTATGGGCGCAGCGTCAATGACGCTGACGGTACAGGCCAGACAATT
ATTGTCTGGTATAGTGCAGCAGCAGAACAATTTGCTGAGGGCTATTGAGGCGCAACAGCATCTGTTGCAA
CTCACAGTCTGGGGCATCAAGCAGCTCCAGGCAAGAATCCTGGCTGTGGAAAGATACCTAAAGGATCAAC
AGCTCCTGGGGATTTGGGGTTGCTCTGGAAAACTCATTTGCACCACTGCTGTGCCTTGGAATGCTAGTTG
GAGTAATAAATCTCTGGAACAGATTTGGAATCACACGACCTGGATGGAGTGGGACAGAGAAATTAACAAT
TACACAAGCTTAATACACTCCTTAATTGAAGAATCGCAAAACCAGCAAGAAAAGAATGAACAAGAATTAT
TGGAATTAGATAAATGGGCAAGTTTGTGGAATTGGTTTAACATAACAAATTGGCTGTGGTATATAAAATT
ATTCATAATGATAGTAGGAGGCTTGGTAGGTTTAAGAATAGTTTTTGCTGTACTTTCTATAGTGAATAGA
GTTAGGCAGGGATATTCACCATTATCGTTTCAGACCCACCTCCCAACCCCGAGGGGACCCGACAGGCCCG
AAGGAATAGAAGAAGAAGGTGGAGAGAGAGACAGAGACAGATCCATTCGATTAGTGAACGGATCTCGACG
GTATCGCCAAATGGCAGTATTCATCCACAATTTTAAAAGAAAAGGGGGGATTGGGGGGTACAGTGCAGGG
GAAAGAATAGTAGACATAATAGCAACAGACATACAAACTAAAGAATTACAAAAACAAATTACAAAAATTC
AAAATTTTCGGGTTTATTACAGGGACAGCAGAGATCCAGTTTGGATCGATAAGCTTGATATCGAATTCCT
GCAGCCCCGATAAAATAAAAGATTTTATTTAGTCTCCAGAAAAAGGGGGGAATGAAAGACCCCACCTGTA
GGTTTGGCAAGCTAGCTGCAGTAACGCCATTTTGCAAGGCATGGAAAAATACCAAACCAAGAATAGAGAA
GTTCAGATCAAGGGCGGGTACATGAAAATAGCTAACGTTGGGCCAAACAGGATATCTGCGGTGAGCAGTT
TCGGCCCCGGCCCGGGGCCAAGAACAGATGGTCACCGCAGTTTCGGCCCCGGCCCGAGGCCAAGAACAGA
TGGTCCCCAGATATGGCCCAACCCTCAGCAGTTTCTTAAGACCCATCAGATGTTTCCAGGCTCCCCCAAG
GACCTGAAATGACCCTGCGCCTTATTTGAATTAACCAATCAGCCTGCTTCTCGCTTCTGTTCGCGCGCTT
CTGCTTCCCGAGCTCTATAAAAGAGCTCACAACCCCTCACTCGGCGCGCCAGTCCTCCGACAGACTGAGT
CGCCCGGGGGGGATCTGGAGCTCTCGAGAATTCTCACGCGTGCCACCATGAAGACCATCATCGCCCTGAG
CTACATCTTCTGCCTGGTGTTCGCCTACCCATACGATGTTCCAGATTACGCTATGGTGAGCAAGGGCGAG
GAGCTGTTCACCGGGGTGGTGCCCATCCTGGTCGAGCTGGACGGCGACGTAAACGGCCACAAGTTCAGCG
TGTCCGGCGAGGGCGAGGGCGATGCCACCTACGGCAAGCTGACCCTGAAGTTCATCTGCACCACCGGCAA
GCTGCCCGTGCCCTGGCCCACCCTCGTGACCACCCTGACCTACGGCGTGCAGTGCTTCAGCCGCTACCCC
GACCACATGAAGCAGCACGACTTCTTCAAGTCCGCCATGCCCGAAGGCTACGTCCAGGAGCGCACCATCT
TCTTCAAGGACGACGGCAACTACAAGACCCGCGCCGAGGTGAAGTTCGAGGGCGACACCCTGGTGAACCG
CATCGAGCTGAAGGGCATCGACTTCAAGGAGGACGGCAACATCCTGGGGCACAAGCTGGAGTACAACTAC
AACAGCCACAACGTCTATATCATGGCCGACAAGCAGAAGAACGGCATCAAGGTGAACTTCAAGATCCGCC
ACAACATCGAGGACGGCAGCGTGCAGCTCGCCGACCACTACCAGCAGAACACCCCCATCGGCGACGGCCC
CGTGCTGCTGCCCGACAACCACTACCTGAGCACCCAGTCCGCCCTGAGCAAAGACCCCAACGAGAAGCGC
GATCACATGGTCCTGCTGGAGTTCGTGACCGCCGCCGGGATCACTCTCGGCATGGACGAGCTGTACAAGG
GTAGTGGTGGATCCCGGCTTTTATCTTCACCTTTCTCTATAGAGCTTGAGGACCCTCAGCCTCCCCCAGA
CCACATTCCTTGGATTACAGCTGTACTTCCAACAGTTATTATATGTGTGATGGTTTTCTGTCTAATTCTA
TGGAAATGGAAGAAAAAGAAGCGGCCTGAAATCGGTACTGGCTTTCCATTCGACCCCCATTATGTGGAAG
TCCTGGGCGAGCGCATGCACTACGTCGATGTTGGTCCGCGCGATGGCACCCCTGTGCTGTTCCTGCACGG
TAACCCGACCTCCTCCTACGTGTGGCGCAACATCATCCCGCATGTTGCACCGACCCATCGCTGCATTGCT
CCAGACCTGATCGGTATGGGCAAATCCGACAAACCAGACCTGGGTTATTTCTTCGACGACCACGTCCGCT
TCATGGATGCCTTCATCGAAGCCCTGGGTCTGGAAGAGGTCGTCCTGGTCATTCACGACTGGGGCTCCGC
TCTGGGTTTCCACTGGGCCAAGCGCAATCCAGAGCGCGTCAAAGGTATTGCATTTATGGAGTTCATCCGC
CCTATCCCGACCTGGGACGAATGGCCAGAATTTGCCCGCGAGACCTTCCAGGCCTTCCGCACCACCGACG
TCGGCCGCAAGCTGATCATCGATCAGAACGTTTTTATCGAGGGTACGCTGCCGATGGGTGTCGTCCGCCC
GCTGACTGAAGTCGAGATGGACCATTACCGCGAGCCGTTCCTGAATCCTGTTGACCGCGAGCCACTGTGG
CGCTTCCCAAACGAGCTGCCAATCGCCGGTGAGCCAGCGAACATCGTCGCGCTGGTCGAAGAATACATGG
ACTGGCTGCACCAGTCCCCTGTCCCGAAGCTGCTGTTCTGGGGCACCCCAGGCGTTCTGATCCCACCGGC
CGAAGCCGCTCGCCTGGCCAAAAGCCTGCCTAACTGCAAGGCTGTGGACATCGGCCCGGGTCTGAATCTG
CTGCAAGAAGACAACCCGGACCTGATCGGCAGCGAGATCGCGCGCTGGCTGTCTACTCTGGAGATTTCCG
GTAGTGGATCCGGTGTGCAGGTCGAGACAATTTCTCCTGGCGACGGCCGGACATTCCCTAAACGAGGACA
GACATGCGTGGTGCACTACACCGGCATGCTGGAAGATGGCAAGAAGGTGGACAGCAGCCGGGATAGAAAC
AAACCCTTCAAGTTCATGCTGGGCAAGCAAGAAGTGATCAGAGGTTGGGAAGAGGGCGTCGCTCAGATGT
CTGTTGGACAGAGAGCCAAGCTGACAATCAGCCCCGATTACGCCTATGGCGCCACAGGACACCCTGGCAT
CATTCCTCCACATGCTACACTGGTGTTCGACGTGGAACTGCTGAAGCTGGAATAAAGCGGCCGCGACTCT
AGAGTCGACCTGCAGGCATGCAAGCTTGATATCAAGCTTATCGATAATCAACCTCTGGATTACAAAATTT
GTGAAAGATTGACTGGTATTCTTAACTATGTTGCTCCTTTTACGCTATGTGGATACGCTGCTTTAATGCC
TTTGTATCATGCTATTGCTTCCCGTATGGCTTTCATTTTCTCCTCCTTGTATAAATCCTGGTTGCTGTCT
CTTTATGAGGAGTTGTGGCCCGTTGTCAGGCAACGTGGCGTGGTGTGCACTGTGTTTGCTGACGCAACCC
CCACTGGTTGGGGCATTGCCACCACCTGTCAGCTCCTTTCCGGGACTTTCGCTTTCCCCCTCCCTATTGC
CACGGCGGAACTCATCGCCGCCTGCCTTGCCCGCTGCTGGACAGGGGCTCGGCTGTTGGGCACTGACAAT
TCCGTGGTGTTGTCGGGGAAATCATCGTCCTTTCCTTGGCTGCTCGCCTGTGTTGCCACCTGGATTCTGC
GCGGGACGTCCTTCTGCTACGTCCCTTCGGCCCTCAATCCAGCGGACCTTCCTTCCCGCGGCCTGCTGCC
GGCTCTGCGGCCTCTTCCGCGTCTTCGCCTTCGCCCTCAGACGAGTCGGATCTCCCTTTGGGCCGCCTCC
CCGCATCGATACCGTCGACCTCGAGGGAATTAATTCGAGCTCGGTACCTTTAAGACCAATGACTTACAAG
GCAGCTGTAGATCTTAGCCACTTTTTAAAAGAAAAGGGGGGACTGGAAGGGCTAATTCACTCCCAACGAA
GACAAGATCTGCTTTTTGCTTGTACTGGGTCTCTCTGGTTAGACCAGATCTGAGCCTGGGAGCTCTCTGG
CTAACTAGGGAACCCACTGCTTAAGCCTCAATAAAGCTTGCCTTGAGTGCTTCAAGTAGTGTGTGCCCGT
CTGTTGTGTGACTCTGGTAACTAGAGATCCCTCAGACCCTTTTAGTCAGTGTGGAAAATCTCTAGCAGCA
TCTAGAATTAATTCCGTGTATTCTATAGTGTCACCTAAATCGTATGTGTATGATACATAAGGTTATGTAT
TAATTGTAGCCGCGTTCTAACGACAATATGTACAAGCCTAATTGTGTAGCATCTGGCTTACTGAAGCAGA
CCCTATCATCTCTCTCGTAAACTGCCGTCAGAGTCGGTTTGGTTGGACGAACCTTCTGAGTTTCTGGTAA
CGCCGTCCCGCACCCGGAAATGGTCAGCGAACCAATCAGCAGGGTCATCGCTAGCCAGATCCTCTACGCC
GGACGCATCGTGGCCGGCATCACCGGCGCCACAGGTGCGGTTGCTGGCGCCTATATCGCCGACATCACCG
ATGGGGAAGATCGGGCTCGCCACTTCGGGCTCATGAGCGCTTGTTTCGGCGTGGGTATGGTGGCAGGCCC
CGTGGCCGGGGGACTGTTGGGCGCCATCTCCTTGCATGCACCATTCCTTGCGGCGGCGGTGCTCAACGGC
CTCAACCTACTACTGGGCTGCTTCCTAATGCAGGAGTCGCATAAGGGAGAGCGTCGAATGGTGCACTCTC
AGTACAATCTGCTCTGATGCCGCATAGTTAAGCCAGCCCCGACACCCGCCAACACCCGCTGACGCGCCCT
GACGGGCTTGTCTGCTCCCGGCATCCGCTTACAGACAAGCTGTGACCGTCTCCGGGAGCTGCATGTGTCA
GAGGTTTTCACCGTCATCACCGAAACGCGCGAGACGAAAGGGCCTCGTGATACGCCTATTTTTATAGGTT
AATGTCATGATAATAATGGTTTCTTAGACGTCAGGTGGCACTTTTCGGGGAAATGTGCGCGGAACCCCTA
TTTGTTTATTTTTCTAAATACATTCAAATATGTATCCGCTCATGAGACAATAACCCTGATAAATGCTTCA
ATAATATTGAAAAAGGAAGAGTATGAGTATTCAACATTTCCGTGTCGCCCTTATTCCCTTTTTTGCGGCA
TTTTGCCTTCCTGTTTTTGCTCACCCAGAAACGCTGGTGAAAGTAAAAGATGCTGAAGATCAGTTGGGTG
CACGAGTGGGTTACATCGAACTGGATCTCAACAGCGGTAAGATCCTTGAGAGTTTTCGCCCCGAAGAACG
TTTTCCAATGATGAGCACTTTTAAAGTTCTGCTATGTGGCGCGGTATTATCCCGTATTGACGCCGGGCAA
GAGCAACTCGGTCGCCGCATACACTATTCTCAGAATGACTTGGTTGAGTACTCACCAGTCACAGAAAAGC
ATCTTACGGATGGCATGACAGTAAGAGAATTATGCAGTGCTGCCATAACCATGAGTGATAACACTGCGGC
CAACTTACTTCTGACAACGATCGGAGGACCGAAGGAGCTAACCGCTTTTTTGCACAACATGGGGGATCAT
GTAACTCGCCTTGATCGTTGGGAACCGGAGCTGAATGAAGCCATACCAAACGACGAGCGTGACACCACGA
TGCCTGTAGCAATGGCAACAACGTTGCGCAAACTATTAACTGGCGAACTACTTACTCTAGCTTCCCGGCA
ACAATTAATAGACTGGATGGAGGCGGATAAAGTTGCAGGACCACTTCTGCGCTCGGCCCTTCCGGCTGGC
TGGTTTATTGCTGATAAATCTGGAGCCGGTGAGCGTGGGTCTCGCGGTATCATTGCAGCACTGGGGCCAG
ATGGTAAGCCCTCCCGTATCGTAGTTATCTACACGACGGGGAGTCAGGCAACTATGGATGAACGAAATAG
ACAGATCGCTGAGATAGGTGCCTCACTGATTAAGCATTGGTAACTGTCAGACCAAGTTTACTCATATATA
CTTTAGATTGATTTAAAACTTCATTTTTAATTTAAAAGGATCTAGGTGAAGATCCTTTTTGATAATCTCA
TGACCAAAATCCCTTAACGTGAGTTTTCGTTCCACTGAGCGTCAGACCCCGTAGAAAAGATCAAAGGATC
TTCTTGAGATCCTTTTTTTCTGCGCGTAATCTGCTGCTTGCAAACAAAAAAACCACCGCTACCAGCGGTG
GTTTGTTTGCCGGATCAAGAGCTACCAACTCTTTTTCCGAAGGTAACTGGCTTCAGCAGAGCGCAGATAC
CAAATACTGTTCTTCTAGTGTAGCCGTAGTTAGGCCACCACTTCAAGAACTCTGTAGCACCGCCTACATA
CCTCGCTCTGCTAATCCTGTTACCAGTGGCTGCTGCCAGTGGCGATAAGTCGTGTCTTACCGGGTTGGAC
TCAAGACGATAGTTACCGGATAAGGCGCAGCGGTCGGGCTGAACGGGGGGTTCGTGCACACAGCCCAGCT
TGGAGCGAACGACCTACACCGAACTGAGATACCTACAGCGTGAGCTATGAGAAAGCGCCACGCTTCCCGA
AGGGAGAAAGGCGGACAGGTATCCGGTAAGCGGCAGGGTCGGAACAGGAGAGCGCACGAGGGAGCTTCCA
GGGGGAAACGCCTGGTATCTTTATAGTCCTGTCGGGTTTCGCCACCTCTGACTTGAGCGTCGATTTTTGT
GATGCTCGTCAGGGGGGCGGAGCCTATGGAAAAACGCCAGCAACGCGGCCTTTTTACGGTTCCTGGCCTT
TTGCTGGCCTT
Features (pLannotate 1.2.2; 38 found; start..end, strand, type, name):
      1..132     +  rep_origin     RSF ori (fragment): Plasmids containing the RSF 1030 origin of replication can be propagated in E. coli cells that contain additional plasmids with compatible origins.
    134..190     +  CDS            lacI (fragment): lac repressor; lacI; The lac repressor binds to the lac operator to inhibit transcription in E. coli. This inhibition can be relieved by adding lactose or isopropyl-β-D-thiogalactopyranoside (IPTG).
    197..526     +  promoter       SV40 promoter: SV40 enhancer and early promoter
    726..845     +  CDS            gpt (fragment): XGPT_ECOLI - Also known as gpp, gxu. Experimental evidence at protein level: Swiss-Prot protein existence level 1. Purine salvage pathway enzyme that catalyzes the transfer of the ribosyl-5-phosphate group from 5-phospho-alpha-D-ribose 1- diphosphate (PRPP) to the N9 position of the 6-oxopurines guanine and xanthine to form the corresponding ribonucleotides GMP (guanosine 5'- monophosphate) and XMP (xanthosine 5'-monophosphate), with the release of PPi. To a lesser extent, also acts on hypoxanthine (PubMed:9100006, PubMed:3886014). Does not ribophosphorylate adenine (PubMed:3886014). From Esch
    845..1180    +  CDS            gpt (fragment): XGPT_ECOLI - Also known as gpp, gxu. Experimental evidence at protein level: Swiss-Prot protein existence level 1. Purine salvage pathway enzyme that catalyzes the transfer of the ribosyl-5-phosphate group from 5-phospho-alpha-D-ribose 1- diphosphate (PRPP) to the N9 position of the 6-oxopurines guanine and xanthine to form the corresponding ribonucleotides GMP (guanosine 5'- monophosphate) and XMP (xanthosine 5'-monophosphate), with the release of PPi. To a lesser extent, also acts on hypoxanthine (PubMed:9100006, PubMed:3886014). Does not ribophosphorylate adenine (PubMed:3886014). From Esch
   1275..1580    +  CDS            frsA (fragment): FRSA_ECOLI - Also known as yafA. Experimental evidence at protein level: Swiss-Prot protein existence level 1. Catalyzes the hydrolysis of esters (PubMed:15808744). Displays esterase activity toward pNP-butyrate (PubMed:15808744). May stimulate mixed-acid fermentation by acting as a fermentation/respiration switch that down-regulates respiration and up- regulates fermentation rates (PubMed:15169777). From Escherichia coli (strain K12).
   1584..1658    +  CDS            small t antigen (fragment): SV40 (simian virus 40) small t antigen
   1660..1725    +  intron         small t intron: SV40 (simian virus 40) small t antigen intron
   1855..1875    +  CDS            SV40 NLS: nuclear localization signal of SV40 (simian virus 40) large T antigen
   2194..2277    +  CDS            large T antigen (fragment): large T antigen from SV40 (simian virus 40)
   2300..2434    +  polyA_signal   SV40 poly(A) signal: SV40 polyadenylation signal
   2601..2930    +  CDS            nef (fragment): NEF_HV1BR - Experimental evidence at protein level: Swiss-Prot protein existence level 1. Extracellular Nef protein targets CD4(+) T-lymphocytes for apoptosis by interacting with CXCR4 surface receptors (PubMed:14990729). From Human immunodeficiency virus type 1 group M subtype B (isolate BRU/LAI) (HIV-1).
   2978..3235    +  LTR            5' LTR (truncated): truncated 5' long terminal repeat (LTR) from HIV-1
   3282..3407    +  misc_feature   HIV-1 Ψ: packaging signal of human immunodeficiency virus type 1
   3391..3729    +  CDS            HIV-1 gag (fragment): gag protein from human immunodeficiency virus 1; gag
   3904..4137    +  misc_feature   RRE: The Rev response element (RRE) of HIV-1 allows for Rev-dependent mRNA export from the nucleus to the cytoplasm.
   4514..4614    +  CDS            Rev (fragment): human immunodeficiency virus 1 (HIV-1) Rev protein; rev; enhances nuclear export of unspliced and incompletely spliced viral mRNAs
   4651..4768    +  misc_feature   cPPT/CTS: central polypurine tract and central termination sequence of HIV-1
   4805..4837    -  misc_feature   MCS (fragment): pBluescript multiple cloning site
   4921..5328    +  promoter       SFFV promoter: spleen focus-forming virus long terminal repeat (LTR) promoter
   5416..5442    +  CDS            3xHA (fragment): three tandem HA epitope tags
   5443..6159    +  CDS            EGFP: EGFP is a basic (constitutively fluorescent) green fluorescent protein published in 1996, derived from Aequorea victoria. It is reported to be a rapidly-maturing weak dimer with moderate acid sensitivity.
   6172..6327    +  CDS            CD86 (fragment): CD86_HUMAN - Also known as CD28LG2. Experimental evidence at protein level: Swiss-Prot protein existence level 1. (Microbial infection) Acts as a receptor for adenovirus subgroup B. From Homo sapiens (Human).
   6328..7211    +  CDS            HaloTag® (fragment): modified bacterial dehalogenase that forms covalent bonds with chloroalkane derivatives
   7222..7542    +  CDS            FKBP1A: FKB1A_HUMAN - Also known as FKBP1, FKBP12. Experimental evidence at protein level: Swiss-Prot protein existence level 1. Keeps in an inactive conformation TGFBR1, the TGF-beta type I serine/threonine kinase receptor, preventing TGF-beta receptor activation in absence of ligand. Recruits SMAD7 to ACVR1B which prevents the association of SMAD2 and SMAD3 with the activin receptor complex, thereby blocking the activin signal. May modulate the RYR1 calcium channel activity. PPIases accelerate the folding of proteins. It catalyzes the cis-trans isomerization of proline imidic peptide bonds in oligop
   7557..7587    +  misc_feature   MCS (fragment): pUC18/19 multiple cloning site
   7588..7606    +  misc_feature   MCS (fragment): pBluescript multiple cloning site
   7606..8194    +  misc_feature   WPRE: woodchuck hepatitis virus posttranscriptional regulatory element
   8195..8217    +  misc_feature   MCS (fragment): pBluescript multiple cloning site
   8234..8302    +  CDS            nef (fragment): NEF_HV1Z2 - Experimental evidence at protein level: Swiss-Prot protein existence level 1. Extracellular Nef protein targets CD4(+) T-lymphocytes for apoptosis by interacting with CXCR4 surface receptors. From Human immunodeficiency virus type 1 group M subtype D (isolate Z2/CDC-Z34) (HIV-1).
   8304..8537    +  LTR            3' LTR (ΔU3): self-inactivating 3' long terminal repeat (LTR) from HIV-1
   8562..8580    -  promoter       SP6 promoter: promoter for bacteriophage SP6 RNA polymerase
   8808..9087    +  CDS            TcR (fragment): tetracycline efflux protein; tet; confers resistance to tetracycline
   9088..9136    -  misc_feature   bom (fragment): basis of mobility region from pBR322
   9238..9273    -  CDS            rop (fragment): Rop protein, which maintains plasmids at low copy number; rop
   9368..9472    +  promoter       AmpR promoter: bla
   9473..10333   +  CDS            AmpR: β-lactamase; bla; confers resistance to ampicillin, carbenicillin, and related antibiotics
  10504..11092   +  rep_origin     ori: high-copy-number ColE1/pMB1/pBR322/pUC origin of replication
