[The description below was written by a language model from this plasmid's Addgene catalogue record and pLannotate feature annotations shown in this document.]
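Description:
pHR-eGFP-CD86tm-HALOtag-FKBP(f36v) is an HIV-1-derived lentiviral transfer plasmid built on the pHR backbone, about 11.1 kb in the sequenced record. It is propagated in E. coli through a high-copy ColE1/pUC-type origin and selected with ampicillin via the β-lactamase gene. The viral portion contains a truncated 5' LTR, the Ψ packaging signal with a partial gag region, the Rev response element for Rev-dependent nuclear export of the genomic RNA, the cPPT/CTS element, and a ΔU3 self-inactivating 3' LTR, so the integrated provirus relies on its internal promoter for expression. Outside the viral unit, the annotation picks up backbone remnants such as an SV40 promoter with gpt fragments, SV40 small t intron and polyadenylation sequences, and partial TcR, rop and bom segments. These appear to be legacy vector sequence rather than functional payload.

The expression cassette is driven by the SFFV promoter and followed by a WPRE, which enhances transcript stability and expression. It encodes a single chimeric membrane protein of about 2.1 kb. A short HA-epitope fragment precedes EGFP, followed by a fragment of human CD86 supplying the transmembrane segment, then HaloTag and FKBP12, which the construct name gives as the F36V variant. According to the record, GFP is displayed extracellularly, while HaloTag and the FKBP(F36V) dimerization domain sit inside the cell. HaloTag allows covalent labelling with chloroalkane ligands, and FKBP(F36V) is commonly used for ligand-induced homodimerization. The record does not annotate a signal peptide. The associated work concerns dual-colour DNA-PAINT single-particle tracking, which suggests use as a model membrane protein with controllable dimerization for studying membrane protein interactions.
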