Addgene plasmid #200281: pHR-eGFP-CD86tm-HALOtag-FKBP(f36v)
Purpose: Membrane protein fusion with extracellular GFP and intracellular FKBP(f36v) dimerization domain and HALOtag
Depositing lab: Kristina Ganzinger. Depositing organization: AMOLF. Publication: Dual-color DNA-PAINT single-particle tracking enables extended studies of membrane protein interactions. Niederauer C, Nguyen C, Wang-Henderson M, Stein J, Strauss S, Cumberworth A, Stehr F, Jungmann R, Schwille P, Ganzinger KA. Nat Commun. 2023 Jul 19;14(1):4345. doi: 10.1038/s41467-023-40065-8. PubMed 37468504.
Backbone
  Vector backbone: pHR
  Vector type: Lentiviral
Growth in bacteria
  Bacterial resistance: Ampicillin, 100 μg/mL
  Growth temperature: 37°C
  Growth strain: NEB Stable
  Copy number: Unknown
Gene/Insert
  Gene/Insert name: eGFP-CD86tm-HaloTag-FKBP
  Species: H. sapiens (human)
  Insert size (bp): 2076
Terms and licenses: Academic/Nonprofit Terms; Industry Terms: Not Available to Industry
Depositor comments: Please visit https://www.biorxiv.org/content/10.1101/2022.08.25.503948v1 for bioRxiv preprint.
How to cite: pHR-eGFP-CD86tm-HALOtag-FKBP(f36v) was a gift from Kristina Ganzinger (Addgene plasmid # 200281 ; http://n2t.net/addgene:200281 ; RRID:Addgene_200281)
